Addgene plasmid #185971: L_EGFP_AC
Purpose: Expresses EGFP from PlLaco-1 promoter in E.coli Dh5alpha cell. For experiment use Dh5alphaz1
Depositing lab: Sangram Bagh. Depositing organization: Saha Institute of Nuclear Physics. Publication: A microgravity responsive synthetic genetic device in Escherichia coli. Mukhopadhyay S, Bagh S. Biosens Bioelectron. 2020 Nov 1;167:112462. doi: 10.1016/j.bios.2020.112462. Epub 2020 Aug 1. PubMed 32781386.
Backbone
  Vector backbone: Pz
  Backbone manufacturer: expressys.
  Backbone size w/o insert (bp): 1720
  Total vector size (bp): 3199
  Modifications to backbone: Insertion of PlLacO-1 EGFP
  Vector type: Synthetic Biology
Growth in bacteria
  Bacterial resistance: Chloramphenicol, 25 μg/mL
  Growth temperature: 37°C
  Growth strain: DH5alpha
  Copy number: Low Copy
Gene/Insert
  Gene/Insert name: Pl-LacO1-Egfp
  Species: Synthetic
  Insert size (bp): 1475
  Promoter: PlLacO-1
  Cloning method: Restriction Enzyme; 5′ cloning site AatII (not destroyed); 3′ cloning site AvrII (not destroyed)
  Sequencing primers: 5′ GTTTTGGAGCACGGAAAGAC
Terms and licenses: Academic/Nonprofit Terms; Industry Terms: Not Available to Industry
Depositor comments: Please visit https://www.biorxiv.org/content/10.1101/2020.01.26.920629v1 for bioRxiv preprint.
How to cite: L_EGFP_AC was a gift from Sangram Bagh (Addgene plasmid # 185971 ; http://n2t.net/addgene:185971 ; RRID:Addgene_185971)
