[The description below was written by a language model from this plasmid's Addgene catalogue record and pLannotate feature annotations shown in this document.]
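Description:
L_EGFP_AC is a small bacterial expression plasmid for synthetic biology work in Escherichia coli, built on a modular pZ-type backbone (Expressys). The catalogue lists a total size of about 3.2 kb, consistent with the 3,210 nt sequenced record. It replicates from a p15A origin, which the depositor classes as low copy and which is compatible with ColE1-type plasmids in the same cell. Selection is by chloramphenicol, through a cat promoter-driven chloramphenicol acetyltransferase gene followed by the lambda t0 terminator. A short RSF ori match next to p15A is only a fragment and is probably a homology hit rather than a second functional origin.

The payload is an EGFP reporter cassette inserted between the AatII and AvrII sites. Transcription comes from PLlacO-1, a phage lambda PL-derived promoter carrying two lac operator sites. The annotation software labels its core as a PLtetO-1 fragment, which reflects the shared PL scaffold, while the two annotated lac operators agree with the catalogue's promoter identity. EGFP (the mammalian codon-optimised version) is followed by the rrnB T1 terminator. Because no lacI is annotated on the plasmid, regulation depends on the host. In plain DH5alpha, used for propagation, expression would be expected to be largely unrepressed. The depositor recommends DH5alphaZ1 for experiments, a strain that supplies LacI so that fluorescence can be induced with IPTG. Two short firefly luciferase fragments upstream of the promoter appear to be non-functional remnants of the parental vector. The associated publication concerns a microgravity-responsive genetic device in E. coli, but the record does not state what specific role this plasmid played in that work.
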