Features (pLannotate 1.2.2; 12 found; start..end, strand, type, name):
     22..38      +  protein_bind   lac operator: The lac repressor binds to the lac operator to inhibit transcription in E. coli. This inhibition can be relieved by adding lactose or isopropyl-β-D-thiogalactopyranoside (IPTG). lac repressor encoded by lacI
     45..61      +  protein_bind   lac operator: The lac repressor binds to the lac operator to inhibit transcription in E. coli. This inhibition can be relieved by adding lactose or isopropyl-β-D-thiogalactopyranoside (IPTG). lac repressor encoded by lacI
     61..93      +  promoter       PLtetO-1 promoter (fragment): modified phage lambda PL promoter with tet operator sites (Lutz and Bujard, 1997)
    121..840     +  CDS            EGFP: the original enhanced GFP (Yang et al., 1996) mammalian codon-optimized
    864..950     +  terminator     rrnB T1 terminator: Escherichia coli rrnB; transcription terminator T1 from the E. coli rrnB gene
    976..1031    -  rep_origin     RSF ori (fragment): Plasmids containing the RSF 1030 origin of replication can be propagated in E. coli cells that contain additional plasmids with compatible origins.
   1119..1664    -  rep_origin     p15A ori: Plasmids containing the medium-copy-number p15A origin of replication can be propagated in E. coli cells that contain a second plasmid with the ColE1 origin.
   1778..1872    -  terminator     lambda t0 terminator: transcription terminator from phage lambda
   1893..2552    -  CDS            CmR: chloramphenicol acetyltransferase; cat; confers resistance to chloramphenicol
   2553..2655    -  promoter       cat promoter: promoter of the E. coli cat gene encoding chloramphenicol acetyltransferase
   2754..2933    +  CDS            luciferase (fragment): firefly luciferase; luc
   2974..13      +  CDS            luciferase (fragment) (across the origin): firefly luciferase; luc
>Addgene plasmid #185971 | L_EGFP_AC | addgene full sequence | sequence record 373903 | Addgene NGS Result
CAAAAGCACTCTGCTCGAGAATTGTGAGCGGATAACAATTGACATTGTGAGCGGATAACAAGATACTGAG
CACATCAGCAGGACGCACTGACCGAATTCATTAAAGAGGAGAAAGGTACCATGGTGAGCAAGGGCGAGGA
GCTGTTCACCGGGGTGGTGCCCATCCTGGTCGAGCTGGACGGCGACGTAAACGGCCACAAGTTCAGCGTG
TCCGGCGAGGGCGAGGGCGATGCCACCTACGGCAAGCTGACCCTGAAGTTCATCTGCACCACCGGCAAGC
TGCCCGTGCCCTGGCCCACCCTCGTGACCACCCTGACCTACGGCGTGCAGTGCTTCAGCCGCTACCCCGA
CCACATGAAGCAGCACGACTTCTTCAAGTCCGCCATGCCCGAAGGCTACGTCCAGGAGCGCACCATCTTC
TTCAAGGACGACGGCAACTACAAGACCCGCGCCGAGGTGAAGTTCGAGGGCGACACCCTGGTGAACCGCA
TCGAGCTGAAGGGCATCGACTTCAAGGAGGACGGCAACATCCTGGGGCACAAGCTGGAGTACAACTACAA
CAGCCACAACGTCTATATCATGGCCGACAAGCAGAAGAACGGCATCAAGGTGAACTTCAAGATCCGCCAC
AACATCGAGGACGGCAGCGTGCAGCTCGCCGACCACTACCAGCAGAACACCCCCATCGGCGACGGCCCCG
TGCTGCTGCCCGACAACCACTACCTGAGCACCCAGTCCGCCCTGAGCAAAGACCCCAACGAGAAGCGCGA
TCACATGGTCCTGCTGGAGTTCGTGACCGCCGCCGGGATCACTCTCGGCATGGACGAGCTGTACAAGTAA
AGCGGCCGCGACTCTAGAGGCATCAAATAAAACGAAAGGCTCAGTCGAAAGACTGGGCCTTTCGTTTTAT
CTGTTGTTTGTCGGTGAACGCTCTCCTGAGTAGGACAAATCCGCCGCCCTAGACCTAGGGATATATTCCG
CTTCCTCGCTCACTGACTCGCTACGCTCGGTCGTTCGACTGCGGCGAGCGGAAATGGCTTACGAACGGGG
CGGAGATTTCCTGGAAGATGCCAGGAAGATACTTAACAGGGAAGTGAGAGGGCCGCGGCAAAGCCGTTTT
TCCATAGGCTCCGCCCCCCTGACAAGCATCACGAAATCTGACGCTCAAATCAGTGGTGGCGAAACCCGAC
AGGACTATAAAGATACCAGGCGTTTCCCCCTGGCGGCTCCCTCGTGCGCTCTCCTGTTCCTGCCTTTCGG
TTTACCGGTGTCATTCCGCTGTTATGGCCGCGTTTGTCTCATTCCACGCCTGACACTCAGTTCCGGGTAG
GCAGTTCGCTCCAAGCTGGACTGTATGCACGAACCCCCCGTTCAGTCCGACCGCTGCGCCTTATCCGGTA
ACTATCGTCTTGAGTCCAACCCGGAAAGACATGCAAAAGCACCACTGGCAGCAGCCACTGGTAATTGATT
TAGAGGAGTTAGTCTTGAAGTCATGCGCCGGTTAAGGCTAAACTGAAAGGACAAGTTTTGGTGACTGCGC
TCCTCCAAGCCAGTTACCTCGGTTCAAAGAGTTGGTAGCTCAGAGAACCTTCGAAAAACCGCCCTGCAAG
GCGGTTTTTTCGTTTTCAGAGCAAGAGATTACGCGCAGACCAAAACGATCTCAAGAAGATCATCTTATTA
ATCAGATAAAATATTTCTAGATTTCAGTGCAATTTATCTCTTCAAATGTAGCACCTGAAGTCAGCCCCAT
ACGATATAAGTTGTTACTAGTGCTTGGATTCTCACCAATAAAAAACGCCCGGCGGCAACCGAGCGTTCTG
AACAAATCCAGATGGAGTTCTGAGGTCATTACTGGATCTATCAACAGGAGTCCAAGCGAGCTCGATATCA
AATTACGCCCCGCCCTGCCACTCATCGCAGTACTGTTGTAATTCATTAAGCATTCTGCCGACATGGAAGC
CATCACAAACGGCATGATGAACCTGAATCGCCAGCGGCATCAGCACCTTGTCGCCTTGCGTATAATATTT
GCCCATGGTGAAAACGGGGGCGAAGAAGTTGTCCATATTGGCCACGTTTAAATCAAAACTGGTGAAACTC
ACCCAGGGATTGGCTGAGACGAAAAACATATTCTCAATAAACCCTTTAGGGAAATAGGCCAGGTTTTCAC
CGTAACACGCCACATCTTGCGAATATATGTGTAGAAACTGCCGGAAATCGTCGTGGTATTCACTCCAGAG
CGATGAAAACGTTTCAGTTTGCTCATGGAAAACGGTGTAACAAGGGTGAACACTATCCCATATCACCAGC
TCACCGTCTTTCATTGCCATACGGAATTCCGGATGAGCATTCATCAGGCGGGCAAGAATGTGAATAAAGG
CCGGATAAAACTTGTGCTTATTTTTCTTTACGGTCTTTAAAAAGGCCGTAATATCCAGCTGAACGGTCTG
GTTATAGGTACATTGAGCAACTGACTGAAATGCCTCAAAATGTTCTTTACGATGCCATTGGGATATATCA
ACGGTGGTATATCCAGTGATTTTTTTCTCCATTTTAGCTTCCTTAGCTCCTGAAAATCTCGATAACTCAA
AAAATACGCCCGGTAGTGATCTTATTTCATTATGGTGAAAGTTGGAACCTCTTACGTGCCGATCAACGTC
TCATTTTCGCCAGATATCGACGTCTAAGAAACCATTATTATCATGACATTAACCTATAAAAATAGGCGTA
TCACGAGGCCCTTTCGTCTTCACTTGTTTTGGAGCACGGAAAGACGATGACGGAAAAAGAGATCGTGGAT
TACGTCGCCAGTCAAGTAACAACCGCCAAAAAGTTGCGCGGAGGAGTTGTGTTTGTGGACGAAGTACCGA
AAGGTCTTACCGGAAAACTCGACGCAAGAAAAATCAGAGAGATCCTCATAAAGGCCAAGAAGGATCCTGG
CAGAAGCTATGAAATTCTTTATGCCGGCTGCAGCAGATTCTCGCATGCCAGAGATCCTATTTTTGGCAAT
CAAATCATTCCGGATACTGCGATTTTAAGTGTTGTTCCATTCCATCACGGTTTTGGAATGTTTACTACAC
TCGGATATTTGATATGTGGATTTCGAGTCGTCTTAATGTATAGATTTGAAGAAGAGCTGTTTTTACGATC
CCTTCAGGATTACAAAATTCAAAGTGCGTTGCTAGTACCAACCCTATTTTCATTCTTCGC
